Addgene plasmid #120368: pVC_CRISPR_Cat
Purpose: Reporter plasmid for full-site selection assay
Depositing lab: Jennifer Doudna. Depositing organization: University of California, Berkeley. Publication: A Functional Mini-Integrase in a Two-Protein-type V-C CRISPR System. Wright AV, Wang JY, Burstein D, Harrington LB, Paez-Espino D, Kyrpides NC, Iavarone AT, Banfield JF, Doudna JA. Mol Cell. 2019 Feb 21;73(4):727-737.e3. doi: 10.1016/j.molcel.2018.12.015. Epub 2019 Jan 29. PubMed 30709710.
Backbone
  Vector backbone: pUC19
  Backbone size w/o insert (bp): 2252
  Total vector size (bp): 3246
  Vector type: CRISPR
Growth in bacteria
  Bacterial resistance: Ampicillin, 100 μg/mL
  Growth temperature: 37°C
  Growth strain: DH5alpha
  Copy number: High Copy
Gene/Insert
  Gene/Insert name: CRISPR_Cat
Terms and licenses: Academic/Nonprofit Terms; Industry Terms: Not Available to Industry
How to cite: pVC_CRISPR_Cat was a gift from Jennifer Doudna (Addgene plasmid # 120368 ; http://n2t.net/addgene:120368 ; RRID:Addgene_120368)
