[The description below was written by a language model from this plasmid's Addgene catalogue record and pLannotate feature annotations shown in this document.]
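Description:
pVC_CRISPR_Cat is a small (about 3.2 kb) bacterial plasmid built on a pUC19 backbone and catalogued as a CRISPR-type vector. It is maintained in E. coli at high copy number through the ColE1/pMB1-derived pUC origin and selected with ampicillin via the β-lactamase gene under its native bla promoter. Short annotated fragments of rop and lacI appear to be backbone remnants, not functional genes.

The insert, named CRISPR_Cat, occupies roughly 1 kb. The annotated parts are a chloramphenicol acetyltransferase (cat) cassette, consisting of the E. coli cat promoter, the full cat coding sequence and a phage lambda t0 transcription terminator. There is an unannotated gap of about 90 bp between the cat promoter and the start of the cat open reading frame. The plasmid name suggests that CRISPR array elements, such as a leader and repeat from the type V-C system studied in the associated work, sit in or near this region, but the feature table does not annotate any CRISPR sequence and the record does not describe their exact position or composition.

The stated purpose is a reporter plasmid for a "full-site selection assay", in the context of a study of a mini-integrase from a type V-C CRISPR system. This suggests a design in which complete spacer integration at the CRISPR site changes cat expression, so that such events can be selected by chloramphenicol resistance while ampicillin maintains the plasmid independently. The precise mechanism linking integration to cat expression is not given in the record.
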