Features (pLannotate 1.2.2; 8 found; start..end, strand, type, name):
    119..221     +  promoter       cat promoter: promoter of the E. coli cat gene encoding chloramphenicol acetyltransferase
    311..967     +  CDS            cat: CAT_ECOLX - Experimental evidence at protein level: Swiss-Prot protein existence level 1. This enzyme is an effector of chloramphenicol resistance in bacteria. From Escherichia coli. This protein is used as a marker in many commonly used cloning vectors, such as pACYC184.
    991..1085    +  terminator     lambda t0 terminator: transcription terminator from phage lambda
   1198..1233    -  CDS            rop (fragment): Rop protein, which maintains plasmids at low copy number; rop
   1328..1432    +  promoter       AmpR promoter: bla
   1433..2293    +  CDS            AmpR: β-lactamase; bla; confers resistance to ampicillin, carbenicillin, and related antibiotics
   2464..3052    +  rep_origin     ori: high-copy-number ColE1/pMB1/pBR322/pUC origin of replication
   3235..81      +  CDS            lacI (fragment) (across the origin): lac repressor; lacI; The lac repressor binds to the lac operator to inhibit transcription in E. coli. This inhibition can be relieved by adding lactose or isopropyl-β-D-thiogalactopyranoside (IPTG).
>Addgene plasmid #120368 | pVC_CRISPR_Cat | addgene full sequence | sequence record 235289 | Addgene NGS Result
CAAACCGCCTCTCCCCGCGCGTTGGCCGATTCATTAATGCAGCTGGCACGACAGGTTTCCCGACTGGAAA
GCGGGCAGTGAGCGCAACGCAATCCTCTAGAGGATCCAAATGAGACGTTGATCGGCACGTAAGAGGTTCC
AACTTTCACCATAATGAAATAAGATCACTACCGGGCGTATTTTTTGAGTTATCGAGATTTTCAGGAGCTA
AGGAAGCTAAAATGTCCCCATTATTGGAAGGGTTTATAAGGAAAGTAAAGAAGACCTGCTTTCTAGACGT
CCATTGTTGATCCGGGAAGGATCGGTCTTCATGGAGAAAAAAATCACTGGATATACCACCGTTGATATAT
CCCAATGGCATCGTAAAGAACATTTTGAGGCATTTCAGTCAGTTGCTCAATGTACCTATAACCAGACCGT
TCAGCTGGATATTACGGCCTTTTTAAAGACCGTAAAGAAAAATAAGCACAAGTTTTATCCGGCCTTTATT
CACATTCTTGCCCGCCTGATGAATGCTCATCCGGAATTTCGTATGGCAATGAAAGACGGTGAGCTGGTGA
TATGGGATAGTGTTCACCCTTGTTACACCGTTTTCCATGAGCAAACTGAAACGTTTTCATCGCTCTGGAG
TGAATACCACGACGATTTCCGGCAGTTTCTACACATATATTCGCAAGATGTGGCGTGTTACGGTGAAAAC
CTGGCCTATTTCCCTAAAGGGTTTATTGAGAATATGTTTTTCGTGTCAGCCAATCCCTGGGTGAGTTTCA
CCAGTTTTGATTTAAACGTGGCCAATATGGACAACTTCTTCGCCCCCGTTTTCACCATGGGCAAATATTA
TACGCAAGGCGACAAGGTGCTGATGCCGCTGGCGATTCAGGTTCATCATGCCGTTTGTGATGGCTTCCAT
GTCGGCAGAATGCTTAATGAATTACAACAGTACTGCGATGAGTGGCAGGGCGGGGCGTAATTTGATATCG
AGCTCGCTTGGACTCCTGTTGATAGATCCAGTAATGACCTCAGAACTCCATCTGGATTTGTTCAGAACGC
TCGGTTGCCGCCGGGCGTTTTTTATTGGTGAGAATCCTTAAGCCAGCCCCGACACCCGCCAACACCCGCT
GACGCGCCCTGACGGGCTTGTCTGCTCCCGGCATCCGCTTACAGACAAGCTGTGACCGTCTCCGGGAGCT
GCATGTGTCAGAGGTTTTCACCGTCATCACCGAAACGCGCGAGACGAAAGGGCCTCGTGATACGCCTATT
TTTATAGGTTAATGTCATGATAATAATGGTTTCTTAGACGTCAGGTGGCACTTTTCGGGGAAATGTGCGC
GGAACCCCTATTTGTTTATTTTTCTAAATACATTCAAATATGTATCCGCTCATGAGACAATAACCCTGAT
AAATGCTTCAATAATATTGAAAAAGGAAGAGTATGAGTATTCAACATTTCCGTGTCGCCCTTATTCCCTT
TTTTGCGGCATTTTGCCTTCCTGTTTTTGCTCACCCAGAAACGCTGGTGAAAGTAAAAGATGCTGAAGAT
CAGTTGGGTGCACGAGTGGGTTACATCGAACTGGATCTCAACAGCGGTAAGATCCTTGAGAGTTTTCGCC
CCGAAGAACGTTTTCCAATGATGAGCACTTTTAAAGTTCTGCTATGTGGCGCGGTATTATCCCGTATTGA
CGCCGGGCAAGAGCAACTCGGTCGCCGCATACACTATTCTCAGAATGACTTGGTTGAGTACTCACCAGTC
ACAGAAAAGCATCTTACGGATGGCATGACAGTAAGAGAATTATGCAGTGCTGCCATAACCATGAGTGATA
ACACTGCGGCCAACTTACTTCTGACAACGATCGGAGGACCGAAGGAGCTAACCGCTTTTTTGCACAACAT
GGGGGATCATGTAACTCGCCTTGATCGTTGGGAACCGGAGCTGAATGAAGCCATACCAAACGACGAGCGT
GACACCACGATGCCTGTAGCAATGGCAACAACGTTGCGCAAACTATTAACTGGCGAACTACTTACTCTAG
CTTCCCGGCAACAATTAATAGACTGGATGGAGGCGGATAAAGTTGCAGGACCACTTCTGCGCTCGGCCCT
TCCGGCTGGCTGGTTTATTGCTGATAAATCTGGAGCCGGTGAGCGTGGGTCTCGCGGTATCATTGCAGCA
CTGGGGCCAGATGGTAAGCCCTCCCGTATCGTAGTTATCTACACGACGGGGAGTCAGGCAACTATGGATG
AACGAAATAGACAGATCGCTGAGATAGGTGCCTCACTGATTAAGCATTGGTAACTGTCAGACCAAGTTTA
CTCATATATACTTTAGATTGATTTAAAACTTCATTTTTAATTTAAAAGGATCTAGGTGAAGATCCTTTTT
GATAATCTCATGACCAAAATCCCTTAACGTGAGTTTTCGTTCCACTGAGCGTCAGACCCCGTAGAAAAGA
TCAAAGGATCTTCTTGAGATCCTTTTTTTCTGCGCGTAATCTGCTGCTTGCAAACAAAAAAACCACCGCT
ACCAGCGGTGGTTTGTTTGCCGGATCAAGAGCTACCAACTCTTTTTCCGAAGGTAACTGGCTTCAGCAGA
GCGCAGATACCAAATACTGTTCTTCTAGTGTAGCCGTAGTTAGGCCACCACTTCAAGAACTCTGTAGCAC
CGCCTACATACCTCGCTCTGCTAATCCTGTTACCAGTGGCTGCTGCCAGTGGCGATAAGTCGTGTCTTAC
CGGGTTGGACTCAAGACGATAGTTACCGGATAAGGCGCAGCGGTCGGGCTGAACGGGGGGTTCGTGCACA
CAGCCCAGCTTGGAGCGAACGACCTACACCGAACTGAGATACCTACAGCGTGAGCTATGAGAAAGCGCCA
CGCTTCCCGAAGGGAGAAAGGCGGACAGGTATCCGGTAAGCGGCAGGGTCGGAACAGGAGAGCGCACGAG
GGAGCTTCCAGGGGGAAACGCCTGGTATCTTTATAGTCCTGTCGGGTTTCGCCACCTCTGACTTGAGCGT
CGATTTTTGTGATGCTCGTCAGGGGGGCGGAGCCTATGGAAAAACGCCAGCAACGCGGCCTTTTTACGGT
TCCTGGCCTTTTGCTGGCCTTTTGCTCACATGTTCTTTCCTGCGTTATCCCCTGATTCTGTGGATAACCG
TATTACCGCCTTTGAGTGAGCTGATACCGCTCGCCGCAGCCGAACGACCGAGCGCAGCGAGTCAGTGAGC
GAGGAAGCGGAAGAGCGCCCAATACG
